Addgene plasmid #35022: p6656 MSCV-P C-FlagHA 25E7-Kozak
Depositing lab: Peter Howley. Depositing organization: Harvard Medical School. Publication: Systematic identification of interactions between host cell proteins and E7 oncoproteins from diverse human papillomaviruses. White EA, Sowa ME, Tan MJ, Jeudy S, Hayes SD, Santha S, Munger K, Harper JW, Howley PM. Proc Natl Acad Sci U S A. 2012 Jan 9. 10.1073/pnas.1116776109 PubMed 22232672.
Backbone
  Vector backbone: MSCV-P C-FlagHA
  Backbone size w/o insert (bp): 8700
  Vector type: Mammalian Expression, Retroviral
  Selectable markers: Puromycin
Growth in bacteria
  Bacterial resistance: Ampicillin, 100 μg/mL
  Growth temperature: 37°C
  Growth strain: DH5alpha
  Copy number: Unknown
Gene/Insert
  Gene/Insert name: HPV25 E7
  Species: HPV 25
  Insert size (bp): 300
  Promoter: MSCV LTR
  Tag / fusion protein: HA (C terminal on backbone); FLAG (C terminal on backbone)
  Cloning method: Gateway Cloning
  Sequencing primers: 5′ 5' CTACATCGTGACCTGGGAAGC 3'
Terms and licenses: Academic/Nonprofit Terms; Industry Terms: Not Available to Industry
How to cite: p6656 MSCV-P C-FlagHA 25E7-Kozak was a gift from Peter Howley (Addgene plasmid # 35022 ; http://n2t.net/addgene:35022 ; RRID:Addgene_35022)
