[The description below was written by a language model from this plasmid's Addgene catalogue record.]
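Description:
p6656 MSCV-P C-FlagHA 25E7-Kozak is a retroviral mammalian expression plasmid built on the MSCV-P C-FlagHA backbone (about 8.7 kb without insert), a murine stem cell virus-derived vector. It is propagated in E. coli under ampicillin selection, and carries a puromycin marker so that transduced or transfected mammalian cells can be selected. As with other MSCV vectors, the region flanked by the viral long terminal repeats is meant to be packaged into retroviral particles when the viral proteins are supplied in trans by packaging cells. It then integrates into target cells to give stable expression. The record provides no feature table, so the origin of replication, the promoter driving the puromycin marker and the exact arrangement of the viral elements are not stated.

The payload is the E7 open reading frame of human papillomavirus type 25, roughly 300 bp, introduced by Gateway recombination cloning and transcribed from the MSCV LTR. The backbone supplies FLAG and HA epitopes that are fused to the C terminus of E7, giving a dual-tagged protein suited to detection and to affinity purification with tag-specific antibodies. The "Kozak" in the name indicates that a Kozak consensus was included upstream of the start codon to favour efficient translation initiation.

The associated study systematically identified interactions between host cell proteins and E7 oncoproteins from diverse papillomavirus types. This fits the use of the construct to generate puromycin-selected cell lines stably expressing tagged HPV25 E7, from which E7-containing complexes can be recovered and their cellular binding partners compared with those of E7 proteins from other HPV types.
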