>Addgene plasmid #35022 | p6656 MSCV-P C-FlagHA 25E7-Kozak | addgene partial sequence | sequence record 44360 | MSCV-LTR-5 5'-CTACATCGTGACCTGGGAAGC-3'
CGTTGCCCTCTGGGTCAGCCCTTTGTCACCCTAAGCCTCCGCCTCCTCTTCCTCCATCCGCCCCGTCTCT
CCCCCTTGAACCTCCTCGTTCGACCCCGCCTCGATCCTCCCTTTATCCAGCCCTCACTCCTTCTCTAGGC
GCCGGAATTAGATCTAATACGACTCACTATAGGGAGACCCAAGCTGGCTAGTTAAGCTATCAACAAGTTT
GTACAAAAAAGTTGGCACCATGATTGGTAAGGAGGTCACATTGCAAGATTTTACATTAGAGTTAAGTGAA
TTGCAGCCTGAGGTACAACCAGTTGACCTGTTTTGTGAAGAGGAGTTGCCGGCTGAGCATCAGGAAACAG
AGGAGGAGCCTGCTATTGACAGAACTCCATACAAAGTTGTTGCGCCTTGTGGTTGCTGCGAGGTCAAGCT
TCGCATCTTTGTGAAAGCCACTGATTTTGGTATTAGAACACTACAAAACCTTCTAATTGAAGAACTGCAG
CTGTTGTGTCCGGAGTGTCGCGGGAACTGCAAACATGGCGGATCCCCAACTTTCTTGTACAAAGTGGTTG
ATCTAGAGGGCCCGCGGTTCGAACTCGAGGACTACAAGGACGACGATGACAAGTCGGCCGCTGGAGGATA
CCCCTACGACGTGCCCGACTACGCCTAGAATTCTACCGGGTAGGGGAGGCGCTTTTCCCAAGGCAGTCTG
GAGCATGCGCTTTAGCAGCCCCGCTGGGCACTTGGCGCTACACAAGTGGCCTCTGGCCTCGCACACATTC
CACATCCACCGGTAGGCGCCAACCGGCTCCGTTCTTTGGTGGCCCCTTCGCGCCACCTTCTACTCCTCCC
CTAGTCAGGAAGTTCCCCCCGCCCCGCAGCTCGCGTCGT
